>Addgene plasmid #64719 | pBP-p65AD::CaM | depositor full sequence | sequence record 109052 | pBP-p65AD::CaM sequence 10535 bps
TAAGAAACCATTATTATCATGACATTAACCTATAAAAATAGGCGTATCACGAGGCCCTTTCGTCTTCAAG
AATTCGTTTATCACAAGTTTGTACAAAAAAGCTGAACGAGAAACGTAAAATGATATAAATATCAATATAT
TAAATTAGATTTTGCATAAAAAACAGACTACATAATACTGTAAAACACAACATATCCAGTCACTATGGCG
GCCGCATTAGGCACCCCAGGCTTTACACTTTATGCTTCCGGCTCGTATAATGTGTGGATTTTGAGTTAGG
ATCCGTCGAGATTTTCAGGAGCTAAGGAAGCTAAAATGGAGAAAAAAATCACTGGATATACCACCGTTGA
TATATCCCAATGGCATCGTAAAGAACATTTTGAGGCATTTCAGTCAGTTGCTCAATGTACCTATAACCAG
ACCGTTCAGCTGGATATTACGGCCTTTTTAAAGACCGTAAAGAAAAATAAGCACAAGTTTTATCCGGCCT
TTATTCACATTCTTGCCCGCCTGATGAATGCTCATCCGGAATTCCGTATGGCAATGAAAGACGGTGAGCT
GGTGATATGGGATAGTGTTCACCCTTGTTACACCGTTTTCCATGAGCAAACTGAAACGTTTTCATCGCTC
TGGAGTGAATACCACGACGATTTCCGGCAGTTTCTACACATATATTCGCAAGATGTGGCGTGTTACGGTG
AAAACCTGGCCTATTTCCCTAAAGGGTTTATTGAGAATATGTTTTTCGTCTCAGCCAATCCCTGGGTGAG
TTTCACCAGTTTTGATTTAAACGTGGCCAATATGGACAACTTCTTCGCCCCCGTTTTCACCATGGGCAAA
TATTATACGCAAGGCGACAAGGTGCTGATGCCGCTGGCGATTCAGGTTCATCATGCCGTTTGTGATGGCT
TCCATGTCGGCAGAATGCTTAATGAATTACAACAGTACTGCGATGAGTGGCAGGGCGGGGCGTAAACGCG
TGGATCCGGCTTACTAAAAGCCAGATAACAGTATGCGTATTTGCGCGCTGATTTTTGCGGTATAAGAATA
TATACTGATATGTATACCCGAAGTATGTCAAAAAGAGGTATGCTATGAAGCAGCGTATTACAGTGACAGT
TGACAGCGACAGCTATCAGTTGCTCAAGGCATATATGATGTCAATATCTCCGGTCTGGTAAGCACAACCA
TGCAGAATGAAGCCCGTCGTCTGCGTGCCGAACGCTGGAAAGCGGAAAATCAGGAAGGGATGGCTGAGGT
CGCCCGGTTTATTGAAATGAACGGCTCTTTTGCTGACGAGAACAGGGGCTGGTGAAATGCAGTTTAAGGT
TTACACCTATAAAAGAGAGAGCCGTTATCGTCTGTTTGTGGATGTACAGAGTGATATTATTGACACGCCC
GGGCGACGGATGGTGATCCCCCTGGCCAGTGCACGTCTGCTGTCAGATAAAGTCTCCCGTGAACTTTACC
CGGTGGTGCATATCGGGGATGAAAGCTGGCGCATGATGACCACCGATATGGCCAGTGTGCCGGTCTCCGT
TATCGGGGAAGAAGTGGCTGATCTCAGCCACCGCGAAAATGACATCAAAAACGCCATTAACCTGATGTTC
TGGGGAATATAAATGTCAGGCTCCCTTATACACAGCCAGTCTGCAGGTCGACCATAGTGACTGGATATGT
TGTGTTTTACAGTATTATGTAGTCTGTTTTTTATGCAAAATCTAATTTAATATATTGATATTTATATCAT
TTTACGTTTCTCGTTCAGCTTTCTTGTACAAAGTGGTGATAAACGGCCGGCCGAGCTCGCCCGGGGATCG
AGCGCAGCGGTATAAAAGGGCGCGGGGTGGCTGAGAGCATCAGTTGTGAATGAATGTTCGAGCCGAGCAG
ACGTGCCGCTGCCTTCGTTAATATCCTTTGAATAAGCCAACTTTGAATCACAAGACGCATACCAAACGGT
ACCAACATGGATAAAGCGGAATTAATTCCCGAGCCTCCAAAAAAGAAGAGAAAGGTCGAATTGGGATCCA
CGCCGATGGAGTTCCAGTACCTGCCCGATACGGATGACCGTCACCGTATCGAAGAAAAGCGGAAGCGAAC
CTATGAAACCTTCAAGTCCATCATGAAAAAGTCCCCCTTCTCGGGCCCCACGGACCCGCGCCCCCCGCCC
CGTCGTATTGCGGTTCCTTCGCGCAGCAGTGCCAGCGTCCCCAAACCCGCACCGCAGCCCTACCCGTTCA
CTTCCTCCCTTAGCACGATTAACTATGATGAGTTCCCCACGATGGTGTTCCCCAGTGGACAAATTTCCCA
GGCATCGGCACTGGCTCCGGCCCCACCGCAAGTCCTCCCCCAGGCGCCCGCTCCGGCACCGGCTCCCGCA
ATGGTGAGTGCTCTGGCCCAGGCCCCCGCTCCAGTCCCCGTGCTGGCGCCTGGACCCCCACAGGCAGTTG
CCCCTCCTGCTCCGAAACCAACGCAGGCGGGCGAAGGAACCCTGAGCGAGGCCCTCTTGCAGCTTCAGTT
CGATGACGAAGACTTGGGAGCCCTGCTGGGTAACAGCACAGACCCTGCCGTATTCACCGATCTCGCATCC
GTGGACAACAGCGAGTTTCAGCAGCTCTTGAATCAGGGAATCCCGGTCGCACCTCATACCACAGAGCCCA
TGCTGATGGAATACCCGGAGGCTATCACGCGACTGGTGACCGGCGCACAGCGACCACCCGATCCAGCCCC
TGCCCCACTGGGTGCCCCGGGTTTGCCCAATGGCCTCCTCAGCGGCGATGAGGATTTCTCCAGCATCGCT
GATATGGATTTCTCCGCTTTGCTGAGCCAGATAAGCTCCGCTAGCGGAGGAGGTGGTGGAGGTGGAGGTG
GAGGTACTAGTGACCAACTGACTGAAGAGCAGATCGCAGAATTTAAAGAGGCTTTCTCCCTATTTGACAA
GGACGGGGATGGGACAATAACAACCAAGGAGCTGGGGACGGTGATGCGGTCTCTGGGGCAGAACCCCACA
GAAGCAGAGCTGCAGGACATGATCAATGAAGTAGATGCCGACGGTGACGGCACAATCGACTTCCCTGAGT
TCCTGACAATGATGGCAAGAAAAATGAAAGACACAGACAGTGAAGAAGAAATTAGAGAAGCGTTCCGTGT
GTTTGATAAGGATGGCAATGGCTACATCAGTGCAGCAGAGCTTCGCCACGTGATGACAAACCTTGGAGAG
AAGTTAACAGATGAAGAGGTTGATGAAATGATCAGGGAAGCAGACATCGATGGGGATGGTCAGGTAAACT
ACGAAGAGTTTGTACAAATGATGACAGCGAAGTAAGCTTCCTAGGGATCTTTGTGAAGGAACCTTACTTC
TGTGGTGTGACATAATTGGACAAACTACCTACAGAGATTTAAAGCTCTAAGGTAAATATAAAATTTTTAA
GTGTATAATGTGTTAAACTACTGATTCTAATTGTTTGTGTATTTTAGATTCCAACCTATGGAACTGATGA
ATGGGAGCAGTGGTGGAATGCCTTTAATGAGGAAAACCTGTTTTGCTCAGAAGAAATGCCATCTAGTGAT
GATGAGGCTACTGCTGACTCTCAACATTCTACTCCTCCAAAAAAGAAGAGAAAGGTAGAAGACCCCAAGG
ACTTTCCTTCAGAATTGCTAAGTTTTTTGAGTCATGCTGTGTTTAGTAATAGAACTCTTGCTTGCTTTGC
TATTTACACCACAAAGGAAAAAGCTGCACTGCTATACAAGAAAATTATGGAAAAATATTTGATGTATAGT
GCCTTGACTAGAGATCATAATCAGCCATACCACATTTGTAGAGGTTTTACTTGCTTTAAAAAACCTCCCA
CACCTCCCCCTGAACCTGAAACATAAAATGAATGCAATTGTTGTTGTTAACTTGTTTATTGCAGCTTATA
ATGGTTACAAATAAAGCAATAGCATCACAAATTTCACAAATAAAGCATTTTTTTCACTGCATTCTAGTTG
TGGTTTGTCCAAACTCATCAATGTATCTTATCATGTCTACCGGTACTAGTTCTAGAGCGGCCGCTGGCCA
CGGGTGCGCATGATCGTGCTCCTGTCGTTGAGGACCCGGCTAGGCTGGCGGGGTTGCCTTACTGGTTAGC
AGAATGAATCACCGATACGCGAGCGAACGTGAAGCGACTGCTGCTGCAAAACGTCTGCGACCTGAGCAAC
AACATGAATGGTCTTCGGTTTCCGTGTTTCGTAAAGTCTGGAAACGCGGAAGTCAGCGCCCTGCACCATT
ATGTTCCGGAGGCGCGCCCTAGTTCCAGTGAAATCCAAGCATTTTCTAAATTAAATGTATTCTTATTATT
ATAGTTGTTATTTTTGATATATATAAACAACACTATTATGCCCACCATTTTTTTGAGATGCATCTACACA
AGGAACAAACACTGGATGTCACTTTCAGTTCAAATTGTAACGCTAATCACTCCGAACAGGTCACAAAAAA
TTACCTTAAAAAGTCATAATATTAAATTAGAATAAATATAGCTGTGAGGGAAATATATACAAATATATTG
GAGCAAATAAATTGTACATACAAATATTTATTACTAATTTCTATTGAGACGAAATGAACCACTCGGAACC
ATTTGAGCGAACCGAATCGCGCGGAACTAACGACAGTCGCTCCAAGGTCGTCGAACAAAAGGTGAATGTG
TTGCGGAGAGCGGGTGGGAGACAGCGAAAGAGCAACTACGAAACGTGGTGTGGTGGAGGTGAATTATGAA
GAGGGCGCGCGATTTGAAAAGTATGTATATAAAAAATATATCCCGGTGTTTTATGTAGCGATAAACGAGT
TTTTGATGTAAGGTATGCAGGTGTGTAAGTCTTTTGGTTAGAAGACAAATCCAAAGTCTACTTGTGGGGA
TGTTCGAAGGGGAAATACTTGTATTCTATAGGTCATATCTTGTTTTTATTGGCACAAATATAATTACATT
AGCTTTTTGAGGGGGCAATAAACAGTAAACACGATGGTAATAATGGTAAAAAAAAAAAACAAGCAGTTAT
TTCGGATATATGTCGGCTACTCCTTGCGTCGGGCCCGAAGTCTTAGAGCCAGATATGCGAGCACCCGGAA
GCTCACGATGAGAATGGCCAGACCCACGTAGTCCAGCGGCAGATCGGCGGCGGAGAAGTTAAGCGTCTCC
AGGATGACCTTGCCCGAACTGGGGCACGTGGTGTTCGACGATGTGCAGCTAATTTCGCCCGGCTCCACGT
CCGCCCATTGGTTAATCAGCAGACCCTCGTTGGCGTAACGGAACCATGAGAGGTACGACAACCATTTGAG
GTATACTGGCACCGAGCCCGAGTTCAAGAAGAAGCCGCCAAAGAGCAGGAATGGTATGATAACCGGCGGA
CCCACAGACAGCGCCATCGAGGTCGAGGAGCTGGCGCAGGATATTAGATATCCGAAGGACGTTGACACAT
TGGCCACCAGAGTGACCAGCGCCAGGCAGTTGAAGAAGTGCAGCACTCCGGCCCGCAGTCCGATCATCGG
ATAGGCAATCGCCGTGAAGACCAGTGGCACTGTGAGAAAAAGCGGCAATTCGGCAATCGTTTTGCCCAGA
AAGTATGTGTCACAGCGATAAAGTCGACTTCGGGCCTCCCTCATAAAAACTGGCAGCTCTGAGGTGAACA
CCTAAATCGAATCGATTCATTAGAAAGTTAGTAAATTATTGAAATGCAAATGTATTCTAAACATGACTTA
CATTTATCGTGGCAAAGACGTTTTGAAAGGTCATGTTGGTCAGGAAGAGGAAGATGGCTCCGTTGATATT
CATCACACCCACTTGCGTGAGTTGTTGGCCCAAAAAGATGAGGCCAATCAAGATGGCAACCATCTGCAAA
TTAAAATGTTACTCGCATCTCATTAATATTCGCGAGTTAAATGAAATTTATTTATCTTCTGCAAAACTAT
AAACTATACATCTCATTGAAAAAAACTAAGAAGGGTGTGGAATCAGGCAATTCTATCTAAAATCTAGCGA
ATTTGTTTCCAAGAATTGTAAGCGTTATATCATTTGTTTCCACTGGAACCACTCACCGTTGTCTGAATAA
GTCGCACTTTTACGAGGAGTGGTTCCTTGAGCACCGACAGCCAGGATCGCCACAGGACCGCCCGGAACTG
CATGAACCAGGTGGCCTTGTAGGTGTACCCATTCTCCGGCTGCTCCAGTGGCTTCTCCAGATTTTTGGTG
GCCAACAACTGCTCCATATCCCGGGCTACTTTGCTAATGGCAAAATTGTCGCATATCTTGGCGATCCGAT
CACGGGACTCGATCTCCCGTCCGGGCACAACGGCCAACACCTGTACGTAAAAGTCCGCCGGATTGTAGTT
GGTAGGACACTGGGCACCCACGCTGGATAGGAGTTGAGATGTTATGTAATACTAGATACCCTTAATAAAC
ACATCGAACTCACTAGGAAAAGAAGTCGACGGCTTCGCTGGGAGTGCCCAAGAAAGCTACCCTGCCCTCG
GCCATCAGAAGGATCTTGTCAAAGAGCTCAAACAGCTCGGAAGACGGCTGATGAATGGTCAGGATGACGG
TCTTGCCCTTCTGCGACAGCTTCTTCAGCACCTGGACGACGCTGTGGGCGGTAAAGGAGTCCAGTCCGGA
GGTGGGCTCATCGCAGATCAGAAGCGGCGGATCGGTTAGAGCCTCGGAGGCGAATGCCAGACGCTTCCTT
TCTCCGCCGGACAGACCTTTCACCCTGCCGGGCACACCGATGATCGTGTGCTGACATTTGCTGAGCGAAA
GCTCCTGGATCACCTGATCCACGCGGGCCACTCGCTGCCGATAGGTCAGATGTCGTGGCATCCGCACCAT
GGCTTGGAAAATCAGGTGTTCCCTGGCCGTTAGGGAGCCGATAAAGAGGTCATCCTGCTGGACATAGGCG
CACCTGGCCTGCATCTCCTTGGCGTCCACAGGTTGGCCATTGAGCAGTCGCATCCCGGATGGCGATACTT
GGATGCCCTGCGGCGATCGAAAGGCAAGGGCATTCAGCAGGGTCGTCTTTCCGGCACCGGAACTGCCCAT
CACGGCCAAAAGTTCGCCCGGATAGGCCACGCCGCAAACTGAGTTTCAAATTGGTAATTGGACCCTTTAT
TAAGATTTCACACAGATCAGCCGACTGCGAATAGAAACTCACCGTTCTTGAGCAAATGTTTCCTGGGCGC
CGGTATGTGTCGCTCGTTGCAGAATAGTCCGCGTGTCCGGTTGACCAGCTGCCGCCATCCGGAGCCCGGC
TGATTGACCGCCCCAAAGATGTCCATATTGTGCCAGGCATAGGTGAGGTTCTCGGCTAGTTGGCCGCTCC
CTGAACCGGAGTCCTCCGGCGGACTGGGTGGCCGGAGCGTGCCGTAGTTTTTGGCCTGCCCGAAGCCCTG
GTTAATGCAGCTCTGCGAAGCCGCTCCGCTGTCACCCTGCAATGATAGGGGATCTCAAATATCAACTACT
AGCGTTATGCTCATCTAACCCCGAACAAAAAGTACCCCGAAGTATCCTACGAAGTAGGTTTATACTTTTA
TTTATTTTTTGTGCATCTAGGATCAGCTTAAAATATCTGGTTGTTATATTTTTTGTAAAAAAGAATATAG
TCGAAAATGAATGCCTTTAGATGTCTTGATCATGATATGATCTCAAAAATTGTCTTATATAGCGAGAACA
GCTACCAGAATAATCTGTTTCGTGTCACTATTTGTTTGTGCAATTGCGGTTTGGGATTTTTGTGGGTCGC
AGTTCTCACGCCGCATACAATTTGATGTTGCAATCGCAGTTCCTATAGATCAAGTGAACTTAAGATGTAT
GCACATGTACTACTCACATTGTTCAGATGCTCGGCAGATGGGTGTTTGCTGCCTCCGCGAATTAATAGCT
CCTGATCCTCTTGGCCCATTGCCGGGATTTTTCACACTTTCCCCTGCTTACCCACCCAAAACCAATCACC
ACCCCAATCACTCAAAAAACAAACAAAAATAAGAAGCGAGAGGAGTTTTGGCACAGCACTTTGTGTTTAA
TTGATGGCGTAAACCGCTTGGAGCTTCGTCACGAAACCGCTGACAAAATGCAACTGAAGGCGGACATTGA
CGCTACGTAACGCTACAAACGGTGGCGAAAGAGATAGCGGACGCAGCGGCGAAAGAGACGGCGATATTTC
TGTGGACAGAGAAGGAGGCAAACAGCGCTGACTTTGAGTGGAATGTCATTTTGAGTGAGAGGTAATCGAA
AGAACCTGGTACATCAAATACCCTTGGATCGAAGTAAATTTAAAACTGATCAGATAAGTTCAATGATATC
CAGTGCAGTAAAAAAAAAAAATGTTTTTTTTATCTACTTTCCGCAAAAATGGGTTTTATTAACTTACATA
CATACTAGGCGCGCCCATATGTTCGGCTTGTCGACATGCCCGCCGTGACCGTCGAGAACCCGCTGACGCT
GCCCCGCGTATCCGCACCCGCCGACGCCGTCGCACGTCCCGTGCTCACCGTGACCACCGCGCCCAGCGGT
TTCGAGGGCGAGGGCTTCCCGGTGCGCCGCGCGTTCGCCGGGATCAACTACCGCCACCTCGACCCGTTCA
TCATGATGGACCAGATGGGTGAGGTGGAGTACGCGCCCGGGGAGCCCAAGGGCACGCCCTGGCACCCGCA
CCGCGGCTTCGAGACCGTGACCTACATCGTCGACGGTAACATGTGAGCAAAAGGCCAGCAAAAGGCCAGG
AACCGTAAAAAGGCCGCGTTGCTGGCGTTTTTCCATAGGCTCCGCCCCCCTGACGAGCATCACAAAAATC
GACGCTCAAGTCAGAGGTGGCGAAACCCGACAGGACTATAAAGATACCAGGCGTTTCCCCCTGGAAGCTC
CCTCGTGCGCTCTCCTGTTCCGACCCTGCCGCTTACCGGATACCTGTCCGCCTTTCTCCCTTCGGGAAGC
GTGGCGCTTTCTCATAGCTCACGCTGTAGGTATCTCAGTTCGGTGTAGGTCGTTCGCTCCAAGCTGGGCT
GTGTGCACGAACCCCCCGTTCAGCCCGACCGCTGCGCCTTATCCGGTAACTATCGTCTTGAGTCCAACCC
GGTAAGACACGACTTATCGCCACTGGCAGCAGCCACTGGTAACAGGATTAGCAGAGCGAGGTATGTAGGC
GGTGCTACAGAGTTCTTGAAGTGGTGGCCTAACTACGGCTACACTAGAAGAACAGTATTTGGTATCTGCG
CTCTGCTGAAGCCAGTTACCTTCGGAAAAAGAGTTGGTAGCTCTTGATCCGGCAAACAAACCACCGCTGG
TAGCGGTGGTTTTTTTGTTTGCAAGCAGCAGATTACGCGCAGAAAAAAAGGATCTCAAGAAGATCCTTTG
ATCTTTTCTACGGGGTCTGACGCTCAGTGGAACGAAAACTCACGTTAAGGGATTTTGGTCATGAGATTAT
CAAAAAGGATCTTCACCTAGATCCTTTTAAATTAAAAATGAAGTTTTAAATCAATCTAAAGTATATATGA
GTAAACTTGGTCTGACAGTTACCAATGCTTAATCAGTGAGGCACCTATCTCAGCGATCTGTCTATTTCGT
TCATCCATAGTTGCCTGACTCCCCGTCGTGTAGATAACTACGATACGGGAGGGCTTACCATCTGGCCCCA
GTGCTGCAATGATACCGCGAGACCCACGCTCACCGGCTCCAGATTTATCAGCAATAAACCAGCCAGCCGG
AAGGGCCGAGCGCAGAAGTGGTCCTGCAACTTTATCCGCCTCCATCCAGTCTATTAATTGTTGCCGGGAA
GCTAGAGTAAGTAGTTCGCCAGTTAATAGTTTGCGCAACGTTGTTGCCATTGCTACAGGCATCGTGGTGT
CACGCTCGTCGTTTGGTATGGCTTCATTCAGCTCCGGTTCCCAACGATCAAGGCGAGTTACATGATCCCC
CATGTTGTGCAAAAAAGCGGTTAGCTCCTTCGGTCCTCCGATCGTTGTCAGAAGTAAGTTGGCCGCAGTG
TTATCACTCATGGTTATGGCAGCACTGCATAATTCTCTTACTGTCATGCCATCCGTAAGATGCTTTTCTG
TGACTGGTGAGTACTCAACCAAGTCATTCTGAGAATAGTGTATGCGGCGACCGAGTTGCTCTTGCCCGGC
GTCAATACGGGATAATACCGCGCCACATAGCAGAACTTTAAAAGTGCTCATCATTGGAAAACGTTCTTCG
GGGCGAAAACTCTCAAGGATCTTACCGCTGTTGAGATCCAGTTCGATGTAACCCACTCGTGCACCCAACT
GATCTTCAGCATCTTTTACTTTCACCAGCGTTTCTGGGTGAGCAAAAACAGGAAGGCAAAATGCCGCAAA
AAAGGGAATAAGGGCGACACGGAAATGTTGAATACTCATACTCTTCCTTTTTCAATATTATTGAAGCATT
TATCAGGGTTATTGTCTCATGAGCGGATACATATTTGAATGTATTTAGAAAAATAAACAAATAGGGGTTC
CGCGCACATTTCCCCGAAAAGTGCCACCTGACGTC
Features (pLannotate 1.2.2; 23 found; start..end, strand, type, name):
     83..207     +  protein_bind   attR1: mutant version of attR; recombination site for the Gateway® LR reaction LR Clonase™
    232..262     +  promoter       lac UV5 promoter: E. coli lac promoter with an "up" mutation
    286..315     +  promoter       cat promoter (fragment): promoter of the E. coli cat gene encoding chloramphenicol acetyltransferase
    316..975     +  CDS            CmR: chloramphenicol acetyltransferase; cat; confers resistance to chloramphenicol
   1154..1312    +  CDS            ccdA (fragment): CCDA_ECO57 - Also known as H, letA. Experimental evidence at protein level: Swiss-Prot protein existence level 1. Antitoxin component of a type II toxin-antitoxin (TA) system which inhibits the post-segregational killing (PSK) of plasmid-free cells, also referred to as a plasmid addiction system. Binds to and blocks the activity of CcdB; will also remove bound CcdB protein from the CcdB-GyrA complex by forming a CcdA-CcdB complex, a process termed rejuvenation. Functions as a transcriptional corepressor for the ccdAB operon, repression also requires CcdB (By similarity). From Escherichia coli
   1317..1619    +  CDS            ccdB: CCDB_ECOLI - Also known as G, letB, letD. Experimental evidence at protein level: Swiss-Prot protein existence level 1. Toxic component of a type II toxin-antitoxin (TA) system, functioning in plasmid maintainence. Responsible for the post- segregational killing (PSK) of plasmid-free cells, also referred to as a plasmid addiction system. Half-life of over 2 hours. Cell killing by CcdB is accompanied by filamentation, defects in chromosome and plasmid segregation, defects in cell division, formation of anucleate cells, decreased DNA synthesis and plasmid loss. Interferes with the activity of DN
   1663..1787    -  protein_bind   attR2: mutant version of attR; recombination site for the Gateway® LR reaction LR Clonase™
   1997..2016    +  CDS            SV40 NLS (fragment): nuclear localization signal of SV40 (simian virus 40) large T antigen
   2027..2839    +  CDS            RELA (fragment): TF65_HUMAN - Also known as NFKB3. Experimental evidence at protein level: Swiss-Prot protein existence level 1. NF-kappa-B is a pleiotropic transcription factor present in almost all cell types and is the endpoint of a series of signal transduction events that are initiated by a vast array of stimuli related to many biological processes such as inflammation, immunity, differentiation, cell growth, tumorigenesis and apoptosis. NF-kappa-B is a homo- or heterodimeric complex formed by the Rel-like domain- containing proteins RELA/p65, RELB, NFKB1/p105, NFKB1/p50, REL and NFKB2/p52. The heterodime
   2881..3323    +  CDS            calmodulin (fragment): calcium-binding protein
   3336..3410    +  CDS            small t antigen (fragment): SV40 (simian virus 40) small t antigen
   3412..3477    +  intron         small t intron: SV40 (simian virus 40) small t antigen intron
   3607..3627    +  CDS            SV40 NLS: nuclear localization signal of SV40 (simian virus 40) large T antigen
   3634..3768    +  CDS            LT_POVHA (fragment): Protein inferred from homology: Swiss-Prot protein existence level 3. Isoform large T antigen is a key early protein essential for both driving viral replication and inducing cellular transformation. Plays a role in viral genome replication by driving entry of quiescent cells into the cell cycle and by autoregulating the synthesis of viral early mRNA. Displays highly oncogenic activities by corrupting the host cellular checkpoint mechanisms that guard cell division and the transcription, replication, and repair of DNA. Participates in the modulation of cellular gene expression preceeding viral
   3793..3876    +  CDS            large T antigen (fragment): large T antigen from SV40 (simian virus 40)
   3899..4020    +  polyA_signal   SV40 poly(A) signal: SV40 polyadenylation signal
   4035..4054    -  misc_feature   MCS (fragment): pBluescript multiple cloning site
   4129..4284    -  CDS            YPB1_ECOLX (fragment): Protein predicted: Swiss-Prot protein existence level 4. From Escherichia coli.
   5057..7929    -  CDS            mini-white: Drosophila white gene eye color pigment; white; This is a modified version of the white gene lacking part of the first intron.
   8624..8693    -  protein_bind   attB: attB site for the φC31 integrase (Groth et al., 2000) phage φC31 integrase
   8780..9368    -  rep_origin     ori: high-copy-number ColE1/pMB1/pBR322/pUC origin of replication
   9539..10399   -  CDS            AmpR: β-lactamase; bla; confers resistance to ampicillin, carbenicillin, and related antibiotics
  10400..10504   -  promoter       AmpR promoter: bla
