[The description below was written by a language model from this plasmid's Addgene catalogue record and pLannotate feature annotations shown in this document.]
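Description:
pBP-p65AD::CaM is a Drosophila transgenesis vector built on the pBPGUw backbone, made for generating flies that carry one component of TRIC, a transcriptional reporter of intracellular calcium. In bacteria it replicates from a high-copy ColE1/pUC-type origin and carries ampicillin resistance on the backbone. It also retains an unrecombined Gateway destination cassette (attR1, chloramphenicol resistance, a ccdA fragment, ccdB and attR2). This accounts for the dual chloramphenicol/ampicillin selection and for the need for a ccdB-tolerant host strain.

The payload lies immediately downstream of the Gateway cassette. It is an open reading frame that starts with an SV40 nuclear localization signal, continues with a fragment of human RELA corresponding to the p65 transcriptional activation domain, and ends with calmodulin. It is followed by SV40 small t intron and large T-derived sequences and the SV40 polyadenylation signal, which provide splicing and 3' end processing. No enhancer or promoter for the fusion is annotated in the feature table. The layout suggests that a regulatory fragment of choice would be introduced by LR recombination at the attR sites to direct tissue-specific expression, but the record does not state which driver is intended or whether a basal promoter lies between attR2 and the coding sequence.

For fly transformation, a φC31 attB site allows integrase-mediated insertion into a genomic attP landing site, and mini-white provides an eye-colour marker for identifying transformants. As the reporter's name implies, the calmodulin-tethered activation domain presumably acts as the calcium-sensing half of a split transcription factor. The record does not describe its partner component.
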