Addgene plasmid #64719: pBP-p65AD::CaM
Purpose: generating transgenic TRIC flies
Depositing lab: Liqun Luo. Depositing organization: Stanford University. Publication: A transcriptional reporter of intracellular Ca in Drosophila. Gao XJ, Riabinina O, Li J, Potter CJ, Clandinin TR, Luo L. Nat Neurosci. 2015 May 11. doi: 10.1038/nn.4016. PubMed 25961791.
Backbone
  Vector backbone: pBPGUw
  Backbone manufacturer: see publication for details
  Vector type: Insect Expression
  Selectable markers: white
Growth in bacteria
  Bacterial resistance: Chloramphenicol and Ampicillin, 25 & 100 μg/mL
  Growth temperature: 37°C
  Growth strain: ccdB Survival
  Copy number: High Copy
Gene/Insert
  Gene/Insert name: p65AD::CaM
Resource information
  A portion of this plasmid was derived from a plasmid made by: see publication for details
Terms and licenses: Academic/Nonprofit Terms; Industry Terms: Not Available to Industry
How to cite: pBP-p65AD::CaM was a gift from Liqun Luo (Addgene plasmid # 64719 ; http://n2t.net/addgene:64719 ; RRID:Addgene_64719)
