>Addgene plasmid #64719 | pBP-p65AD::CaM | addgene partial sequence | sequence record 113810 | DSCP-F 5'-GAGCTCGCCCGGGGATC-3'
GCATCAGTTGTGAATGAATGTTCGAGCCGAGCAGACGTGCCGCTGCCTTCGTTAATATCCTTTGAATAAG
CCAACTTTGAATCACAAGACGCATACCAAACGGTACCAACATGGATAAAGCGGAATTAATTCCCGAGCCT
CCAAAAAAGAAGAGAAAGGTCGAATTGGGATCCACGCCGATGGAGTTCCAGTACCTGCCCGATACGGATG
ACCGTCACCGTATCGAAGAAAAGCGGAAGCGAACCTATGAAACCTTCAAGTCCATCATGAAAAAGTCCCC
CTTCTCGGGCCCCACGGACCCGCGCCCCCCGCCCCGTCGTATTGCGGTTCCTTCGCGCAGCAGTGCCAGC
GTCCCCAAACCCGCACCGCAGCCCTACCCGTTCACTTCCTCCCTTAGCACGATTAACTATGATGAGTTCC
CCACGATGGTGTTCCCCAGTGGACAAATTTCCCAGGCATCGGCACTGGCTCCGGCCCCACCGCAAGTCCT
CCCCCAGGCGCCCGCTCCGGCACCGGCTCCCGCAATGGTGAGTGCTCTGGCCCAGGCCCCCGCTCCAGTC
CCCGTGCTGGCGCCTGGACCCCCACAGGCAGTTGCCCCTCCTGCTCCGAAACCAACGCAGGCGGGCGAAG
GAACCCTGAGCGAGGCCCTCTTGCAGCTTCAGTTCGATGACGAAGACTTGGGAGCCCTGCTGGGTAACAG
CACAGACCCTGCCGTATTCACCGATCTCGCATCCGTGGACAACAGCGAGTTTCAGCAGCTCTTGAATCAG
GGAATCCCGGTCGCACCTCATACCACAGAGCCCATGCTGATGGAATACC
