>Addgene plasmid #64719 | pBP-p65AD::CaM | addgene partial sequence | sequence record 115893 | MUHD1 5'-AGAATGTTGAGAGTCAGCAGTAGC-3'
AACAGGTTTTCCTCATTAAAGGCATTCCACCACTGCTCCCATTCATCAGTTCCATAGGTTGGAATCTAAA
ATACACAAACAATTAGAATCAGTAGTTTAACACATTATACACTTAAAAATTTTATATTTACCTTAGAGCT
TTAAATCTCTGTAGGTAGTTTGTCCAATTATGTCACACCACAGAAGTAAGGTTCCTTCACAAAGATCCCT
AGGAAGCTTACTTCGCTGTCATCATTTGTACAAACTCTTCGTAGTTTACCTGACCATCCCCATCGATGTC
TGCTTCCCTGATCATTTCATCAACCTCTTCATCTGTTAACTTCTCTCCAAGGTTTGTCATCACGTGGCGA
AGCTCTGCTGCACTGATGTAGCCATTGCCATCCTTATCAAACACACGGAACGCTTCTCTAATTTCTTCTT
CACTGTCTGTGTCTTTCATTTTTCTTGCCATCATTGTCAGGAACTCAGGGAAGTCGATTGTGCCGTCACC
GTCGGCATCTACTTCATTGATCATGTCCTGCAGCTCTGCTTCTGTGGGGTTCTGCCCCAGAGACCGCATC
ACCGTCCCCAGCTCCTTGGTTGTTATTGTCCCATCCCCGTCCTTGTCAAATAGGGAGAAAGCCTCTTTAA
ATTCTGCGATCTGCTCTTCAGTCAGTTGGTCACTAGTACCTCCACCTCCACCTCCACCACCTCCTCCGCT
AGCGGAGCTTATCTGGCTCAGCAAAGCGGAGAAATCCATATCAGCGA
